LOCUS       Exported 2305 bp ds-DNA circular SYN 13-MAY-2021
DEFINITION  Level 0 part. Terminator from pheA gene from E. coli..
ACCESSION   .
VERSION     .
KEYWORDS    pC0.066
SOURCE      synthetic DNA construct
  ORGANISM  synthetic DNA construct
REFERENCE   1 (bases 1 to 2305)
  AUTHORS   Vasudevan R, Gale GAR, Schiavon AA, Puzorjov A, Malin J, Gillespie
            MD, Vavitsas K, Zulkower V, Wang B, Howe CJ, Lea-Smith DJ, McCormick
            AJ
  TITLE     CyanoGate: A Modular Cloning Suite for Engineering Cyanobacteria
            Based on the Plant MoClo Syntax.
  JOURNAL   Plant Physiol. 2019 May;180(1):39-55. doi: 10.1104/pp.18.01401. Epub
            2019 Feb 28.
  PUBMED    30819783
REFERENCE   2 (bases 1 to 2305)
  AUTHORS   .
  TITLE     Direct Submission
  JOURNAL   Exported May 13, 2021 from SnapGene Server 1.1.58
            http://www.snapgene.com
FEATURES             Location/Qualifiers
     source          1..2305
                     /organism="synthetic DNA construct"
                     /mol_type="other DNA"
     primer_bind     complement(24..42)
                     /label=pBRforEco
                     /note="pBR322 vectors, upsteam of EcoRI site, forward
                     primer"
     promoter        110..214
                     /gene="bla"
                     /label=AmpR promoter
     CDS             436..1227
                     /codon_start=1
                     /gene="aadA"
                     /product="aminoglycoside adenylyltransferase (Murphy,
                     1985)"
                     /label=SmR
                     /note="confers resistance to spectinomycin and
                     streptomycin"
                     /translation="MREAVIAEVSTQLSEVVGVIERHLEPTLLAVHLYGSAVDGGLKPH
                     SDIDLLVTVTVRLDETTRRALINDLLETSASPGESEILRAVEVTIVVHDDIIPWRYPAK
                     RELQFGEWQRNDILAGIFEPATIDIDLAILLTKAREHSVALVGPAAEELFDPVPEQDLF
                     EALNETLTLWNSPPDWAGDERNVVLTLSRIWYSAVTGKIAPKDVAADWAMERLPAQYQP
                     VILEARQAYLGQEEDRLASRADQLEEFVHYVKGEITKVVGK"
     rep_origin      1398..1986
                     /direction=RIGHT
                     /label=ori
                     /note="high-copy-number ColE1/pMB1/pBR322/pUC origin of
                     replication"
     primer_bind     1887..1906
                     /label=pBR322ori-F
                     /note="pBR322 origin, forward primer"
     primer_bind     2140..2157
                     /label=L4440
                     /note="L4440 vector, forward primer"
ORIGIN
        1 gtggctcttc agtggacgaa agggcctcgt gatacgccta tttttatagg ttaatgtcat
       61 gataataatg gtttcttaga cgtcaggtgg cacttttcgg ggaaatgtgc gcggaacccc
      121 tatttgttta tttttctaaa tacattcaaa tatgtatccg ctcatgagac aataaccctg
      181 ataaatgctt caataatatt gaaaaaggaa gagtatgcgc tcacgcaact ggtccagaac
      241 cttgaccgaa cgcagcggtg gtaacggcgc agtggcggtt ttcatggctt gttatgactg
      301 tttttttttg gggtacagtc tatgcctcgg gcatccaagc agcaagcgcg ttacgccgtg
      361 ggtcgatgtt tgatgttatg gagcagcaac gatgttacgc agcagggcag tcgccctaaa
      421 acaaagttaa acatcatgag ggaagcggtg atcgccgaag tatcgactca actatcagag
      481 gtagttggcg tcatcgagcg ccatctcgaa ccgacgttgc tggccgtaca tttgtacggc
      541 tccgcagtgg atggcggcct gaagccacac agcgatattg atttgctggt tacggtgacc
      601 gtaaggcttg atgaaacaac gcggcgagct ttgatcaacg accttttgga aacttcggct
      661 tcccctggag agagcgagat tctccgcgct gtagaagtca ccattgttgt gcacgacgac
      721 atcattccgt ggcgttatcc agctaagcgc gaactgcaat ttggagaatg gcagcgcaat
      781 gacattcttg caggtatctt cgagccagcc acgatcgaca ttgatctggc tatcttgctg
      841 acaaaagcaa gagaacatag cgttgccttg gtaggtccag cggcggagga actctttgat
      901 ccggttcctg aacaggatct atttgaggcg ctaaatgaaa ccttaacgct atggaactcg
      961 ccgcccgact gggctggcga tgagcgaaat gtagtgctta cgttgtcccg catttggtac
     1021 agcgcagtaa ccggcaaaat cgcgccgaag gatgtcgctg ccgactgggc aatggagcgc
     1081 ctgccggccc agtatcagcc cgtcatactt gaagctagac aggcttatct tggacaagaa
     1141 gaagatcgct tggcctcgcg cgcagatcag ttggaagaat ttgtccatta cgtaaaaggc
     1201 gagatcacca aggtagtcgg caaataactg tcagaccaag tttactcata tatactttag
     1261 attgatttaa aacttcattt ttaatttaaa aggatctagg tgaagatcct ttttgataat
     1321 ctcatgacca aaatccctta acgtgagttt tcgttccact gagcgtcaga ccccgtagaa
     1381 aagatcaaag gatcttcttg agatcctttt tttctgcgcg taatctgctg cttgcaaaca
     1441 aaaaaaccac cgctaccagc ggtggtttgt ttgccggatc aagagctacc aactcttttt
     1501 ccgaaggtaa ctggcttcag cagagcgcag ataccaaata ctgttcttct agtgtagccg
     1561 tagttaggcc accacttcaa gaactctgta gcaccgccta catacctcgc tctgctaatc
     1621 ctgttaccag tggctgctgc cagtggcgat aagtcgtgtc ttaccgggtt ggactcaaga
     1681 cgatagttac cggataaggc gcagcggtcg ggctgaacgg ggggttcgtg cacacagccc
     1741 agcttggagc gaacgaccta caccgaactg agatacctac agcgtgagct atgagaaagc
     1801 gccacgcttc ccgaagggag aaaggcggac aggtatccgg taagcggcag ggtcggaaca
     1861 ggagagcgca cgagggagct tccaggggga aacgcctggt atctttatag tcctgtcggg
     1921 tttcgccacc tctgacttga gcgtcgattt ttgtgatgct cgtcaggggg gcggagccta
     1981 tggaaaaacg ccagcaacgc ggccttttta cggttcctgg ccttttgctg gccttttgct
     2041 cacatgttct ttcctgcgtt atcccctgat tctgtggata accgtattac cgcctttgag
     2101 tgagctgata ccgctcgccg cagccgaacg accgagcgca gcgagtcagt gagcgaggaa
     2161 gcggaagagc gcccaatacg caaaccgcct ctccccgcgc gttggccgat tcattaatca
     2221 ctctgtggtc tcagcttgac gaacaataag gcctcccaaa tcggggggcc ttttttattg
     2281 ataacaaaac gcttgagacc acgaa
//
