[The description below was written by a language model from this plasmid's Addgene catalogue record and the feature table of its GenBank file.]
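Description:
pC0.066 is a Level 0 part plasmid from the CyanoGate modular cloning suite, a Golden Gate toolkit that extends the plant MoClo syntax to the engineering of cyanobacteria. It is built on the pICH41276 acceptor backbone (2247 bp without insert), and the complete circular construct is 2305 bp. It is maintained in E. coli at high copy number through a ColE1/pMB1/pUC-type origin of replication. Selection is with spectinomycin, conferred by the aadA aminoglycoside adenylyltransferase gene (SmR), which also gives streptomycin resistance. An AmpR (bla) promoter is annotated upstream of this coding sequence and presumably drives its expression.

The payload is TpheA-1, a 52 bp transcriptional terminator taken from the E. coli pheA gene. It was inserted using the Type IIS enzyme BpiI, and both BpiI sites were destroyed during cloning, as is usual when a part is domesticated into a Level 0 acceptor. The plasmid carries no promoter, coding sequence or reporter as cargo; it simply stores a single standardised part. In the MoClo hierarchy, such a terminator module is released with defined overhangs and combined with promoter, coding and other Level 0 parts to assemble complete Level 1 transcription units, which can then be stacked into multigene constructs for expression in cyanobacteria. The specific fusion overhangs flanking the part are not given in the record, and the feature table annotates only backbone elements and standard sequencing primer sites, not the terminator itself.
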