Addgene plasmid #119666: pC0.066
Purpose: Level 0 part. Terminator from pheA gene from E. coli.
Depositing lab: Alistair McCormick. Depositing organization: University of Edinburgh. Publication: CyanoGate: A Modular Cloning Suite for Engineering Cyanobacteria Based on the Plant MoClo Syntax. Vasudevan R, Gale GAR, Schiavon AA, Puzorjov A, Malin J, Gillespie MD, Vavitsas K, Zulkower V, Wang B, Howe CJ, Lea-Smith DJ, McCormick AJ. Plant Physiol. 2019 May;180(1):39-55. doi: 10.1104/pp.18.01401. Epub 2019 Feb 28. PubMed 30819783.
Backbone
  Vector backbone: pICH41276
  Backbone size w/o insert (bp): 2247
  Vector type: Synthetic Biology
Growth in bacteria
  Bacterial resistance: Spectinomycin, 50 μg/mL
  Growth temperature: 37°C
  Growth strain: DH5alpha
  Copy number: High Copy
Gene/Insert
  Gene/Insert name: TpheA-1
  Insert size (bp): 52
  Cloning method: Restriction Enzyme; 5′ cloning site BpiI (destroyed during cloning); 3′ cloning site BpiI (destroyed during cloning)
  Sequencing primers: 5′ ttgagtgagctgataccgct; 3′ GTCTCATGAGCGGATACATATTTGAATG
Terms and licenses: Academic/Nonprofit Terms; Industry Terms: Not Available to Industry
Depositor comments: Please visit https://www.biorxiv.org/content/10.1101/426700v1 for bioRxiv preprint.
How to cite: pC0.066 was a gift from Alistair McCormick (Addgene plasmid # 119666 ; http://n2t.net/addgene:119666 ; RRID:Addgene_119666)
