>Addgene plasmid #119666 | pC0.066 | depositor partial sequence | sequence record 226224 | insert
GACGAACAATAAGGCCTCCCAAATCGGGGGGCCTTTTTTATTGATAACAAAA
